>Addgene plasmid #120788 | GGE255 | depositor partial sequence | sequence record 229398 | InsUp_Lip-NotI
GGTCTCTGCCTAAACTTCTCCGAGTCTGTGCCTTCAGGTGGGCATAGTTGATGGGTGTTTTGAAGTTAAT
AGTGGGGAAGAACTATGGCAAACAAGCAGATGCAGGCACCTTGTAACTGCAGACCGGTTCTTGTCTACCG
ACTCCGCTGCACCTGTGCCGCGGTACATGTCGTCACAGGCTGCGGGGTTCGGAGGCCCCCTTGCAACCTC
CTTTGATAGTTGCTATGGCCCCAAAGAGTTATACGAGATAGACCCACAGATCTACTTGACTGTTGTCACA
GAACCTGCTAGGTTTGCTTATTGTACCCGCTTTGTAGCTACTGTACAACGACAACGTCAAAAATTGATAC
GCGAACAAACTCCAGATGCAGAACCCAAACCTCTCTCTCAGAGTTTCGAGTGCTTCTACCTCACAGTAAA
GTGGAGGTGGACCTGCAAGGGAATTCAGTCACAAGGCCCCGAATGTCTCCGAAACTCCAATCGGACCGTT
TAAACAGACTAATATCACGTCATTGATTGATATTAGCATCCGGCAAGAGCCGCAAGGTTATCTCCTCACC
AATGAGCCTGTTGTACGGCTCATTCCGCATCTGCGGCTGATTCAGTTTCGAGTGGGGATGGTAGACTTCA
TTGCAGCATTCCTAACCTTCTACTTGGTCCGTGGAGATGTCATGGACATCGATTTTGGGCTGAGAAGCCT
TTTGACGATGTTGATATCACTGACCGCTAATTTACTCTGGCAGTTTCTCCGGCTCTCGAGGCATCGTCGA
TCACCAAACACTATCTGCTAGTCTAAATGTCCGACACGACAGCTTTTGATCGCCGTGAACGGCGCAGACC
TCATGCACCATGCACCAGGGCCAAATCAATTACGGGTCGCTTAGCGTTGCAGTCGGGGCATTATGGTGGA
AGTTCCGATACGGCACAGACACATTCCATAGTGGGGGGATTGGATTATAAAAGGGCCATAGAAAGCCCTC
AATTGATACCCAAGTACCAGCTCTCCTCACTAGGTAGAGACC
