[The description below was written by a language model from this plasmid's Addgene catalogue record.]
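Description:
GGE255 is a donor (part) plasmid from a modular Golden Gate toolkit for building expression constructs for the oleaginous yeast Yarrowia lipolytica. It is based on the pCR4Blunt-TOPO cloning backbone, into which the part was inserted by TOPO cloning. It is maintained in E. coli as a high-copy plasmid under kanamycin selection. It is a bacterial storage and assembly vector and is not meant to be introduced into yeast directly. The record lists no yeast origin of replication, yeast selection marker, promoter or coding sequence for this plasmid.

The insert, InsUp_Lip-NotI, is about 1 kb and supplies a sequence for homologous integration into the Y. lipolytica genome. The name suggests that it is the upstream ("Up") integration arm, targeted to a locus abbreviated "Lip" and carrying a NotI site, but the record does not define the exact genomic target. In a Golden Gate workflow, a part like this is released from its donor plasmid by a type IIS restriction enzyme and ligated in a fixed order with other toolkit modules, which typically include a matching downstream integration arm, a selection marker and one or more promoter–gene–terminator transcription units. The record does not state which enzyme or overhangs are used for this part.

After assembly, digestion with NotI linearizes the expression cassette and frees it from the bacterial backbone. This leaves the homology sequences at its ends, where they can direct integration into the yeast chromosome. GGE255 is therefore used when an assembled pathway or expression cassette is to be integrated stably at a defined genomic site in Y. lipolytica.
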