Addgene plasmid #120788: GGE255
Purpose: Part of GoldenGate Yarrowia lipolytica toolkit for assembling an expression plasmid for Y. lipolytic yeast. Sequence for homologous integration into Y. lipolytica genome. Linearization of cassette by NotI restriction enzyme after the assembly
Depositing lab: Tristan Rossignol. Depositing organization: INRAE Jouy-en-Josas. Publication: A modular Golden Gate toolkit for Yarrowia lipolytica synthetic biology. Larroude M, Park YK, Soudier P, Kubiak M, Nicaud JM, Rossignol T. Microb Biotechnol. 2019 May 31. doi: 10.1111/1751-7915.13427. PubMed 31148366.
Backbone
  Vector backbone: pCR4Blunt-TOPO
  Vector type: Cloning/assembly plasmid
Growth in bacteria
  Bacterial resistance: Kanamycin, 50 μg/mL
  Growth temperature: 37°C
  Growth strain: DH5alpha
  Copy number: High Copy
Gene/Insert
  Gene/Insert name: InsUp_Lip-NotI
  Insert size (bp): 1008
  Cloning method: TOPO Cloning
Terms and licenses: Academic/Nonprofit Terms; Industry Terms: Not Available to Industry
How to cite: GGE255 was a gift from Tristan Rossignol (Addgene plasmid # 120788 ; http://n2t.net/addgene:120788 ; RRID:Addgene_120788)
