LOCUS       Exported 4552 bp ds-DNA circular SYN 13-MAY-2021
DEFINITION  Part of GoldenGate Yarrowia lipolytica toolkit for assembling an
            expression plasmid for Y. lipolytic yeast. Sequence for homologous
            integration into Y. lipolytica genome. Linearization of cassette by
            NotI restriction enzyme after the assembly.
ACCESSION   .
VERSION     .
KEYWORDS    GGE255
SOURCE      synthetic DNA construct
  ORGANISM  synthetic DNA construct
REFERENCE   1 (bases 1 to 4552)
  AUTHORS   Larroude M, Park YK, Soudier P, Kubiak M, Nicaud JM, Rossignol T
  TITLE     A modular Golden Gate toolkit for Yarrowia lipolytica synthetic
            biology.
  JOURNAL   Microb Biotechnol. 2019 May 31. doi: 10.1111/1751-7915.13427.
  PUBMED    31148366
REFERENCE   2 (bases 1 to 4552)
  AUTHORS   .
  TITLE     Direct Submission
  JOURNAL   Exported May 13, 2021 from SnapGene Server 1.1.58
            http://www.snapgene.com
FEATURES             Location/Qualifiers
     source          1..4552
                     /organism="synthetic DNA construct"
                     /mol_type="other DNA"
     protein_bind    121..142
                     /label=CAP binding site
                     /bound_moiety="E. coli catabolite activator protein"
                     /note="CAP binding activates transcription in the presence
                     of cAMP."
     promoter        157..187
                     /label=lac promoter
                     /note="promoter for the E. coli lac operon"
     protein_bind    195..211
                     /label=lac operator
                     /bound_moiety="lac repressor encoded by lacI"
                     /note="The lac repressor binds to the lac operator to
                     inhibit transcription in E. coli. This inhibition can be
                     relieved by adding lactose or
                     isopropyl-beta-D-thiogalactopyranoside (IPTG)."
     primer_bind     200..222
                     /label=M13/pUC Reverse
                     /note="In lacZ gene"
     primer_bind     219..235
                     /label=M13 rev
                     /note="common sequencing primer, one of multiple similar
                     variants"
     primer_bind     219..235
                     /label=M13 Reverse
                     /note="In lacZ gene. Also called M13-rev"
     promoter        253..271
                     /label=SP6 promoter
                     /note="promoter for bacteriophage SP6 RNA polymerase"
     primer_bind     253..270
                     /label=SP6
                     /note="SP6 promoter, forward primer"
     primer_bind     complement(1454..1473)
                     /label=T7
                     /note="T7 promoter, forward primer"
     promoter        complement(1455..1473)
                     /label=T7 promoter
                     /note="promoter for bacteriophage T7 RNA polymerase"
     primer_bind     complement(1480..1497)
                     /label=M13 Forward
                     /note="In lacZ gene. Also called M13-F20 or M13 (-21)
                     Forward"
     primer_bind     complement(1480..1496)
                     /label=M13 fwd
                     /note="common sequencing primer, one of multiple similar
                     variants"
     primer_bind     complement(1489..1511)
                     /label=M13/pUC Forward
                     /note="In lacZ gene"
     CDS             1634..1936
                     /codon_start=1
                     /gene="ccdB"
                     /product="CcdB, a bacterial toxin that poisons DNA gyrase"
                     /label=ccdB
                     /note="Plasmids containing the ccdB gene cannot be
                     propagated in standard E. coli strains."
                     /translation="QFKVYTYKRESRYRLFVDVQSDIIDTPGRRMVIPLASARLLSDKV
                     SRELYPVVHIGDESWRMMTTDMASVPVSVIGEEVADLSHRENDIKNAINLMFWGI"
     primer_bind     1815..1834
                     /label=ccdB-fwd
                     /note="ccdB gene, forward primer"
     CDS             2285..3079
                     /codon_start=1
                     /gene="aph(3')-II (or nptII)"
                     /product="aminoglycoside phosphotransferase from Tn5"
                     /label=NeoR/KanR
                     /note="confers resistance to neomycin, kanamycin, and G418
                     (Geneticin(R))"
                     /translation="MIEQDGLHAGSPAAWVERLFGYDWAQQTIGCSDAAVFRLSAQGRP
                     VLFVKTDLSGALNELQDEAARLSWLATTGVPCAAVLDVVTEAGRDWLLLGEVPGQDLLS
                     SHLAPAEKVSIMADAMRRLHTLDPATCPFDHQAKHRIERARTRMEAGLVDQDDLDEEHQ
                     GLAPAELFARLKASMPDGEDLVVTHGDACLPNIMVENGRFSGFIDCGRLGVADRYQDIA
                     LATRDIAEELGGEWADRFLVLYGIAAPDSQRIAFYRLLDEFF"
     primer_bind     complement(2339..2358)
                     /label=Neo-R
                     /note="Neomycin resistance gene, reverse primer"
     primer_bind     2949..2968
                     /label=Neo-F
                     /note="Neomycin resistance gene, forward primer"
     regulatory      3279..3288
                     /regulatory_class="other"
                     /note="vertebrate consensus sequence for strong initiation
                     of translation (Kozak, 1987)"
     CDS             3285..3659
                     /codon_start=1
                     /gene="Sh ble from Streptoalloteichus hindustanus"
                     /product="antibiotic-binding protein"
                     /label=BleoR
                     /note="confers resistance to bleomycin, phleomycin, and
                     Zeocin(TM)"
                     /translation="MAKLTSAVPVLTARDVAGAVEFWTDRLGFSRDFVEDDFAGVVRDD
                     VTLFISAVQDQVVPDNTLAWVWVRGLDELYAEWSEVVSTNFRDASGPAMTEIGEQPWGR
                     EFALRDPAGNCVHFVAEEQD"
     rep_origin      3797..4385
                     /direction=RIGHT
                     /label=ori
                     /note="high-copy-number ColE1/pMB1/pBR322/pUC origin of
                     replication"
     primer_bind     4286..4305
                     /label=pBR322ori-F
                     /note="pBR322 origin, forward primer"
     primer_bind     4539..4
                     /label=L4440
                     /note="L4440 vector, forward primer"
ORIGIN
        1 cgaggaagcg gaagagcgcc caatacgcaa accgcctctc cccgcgcgtt ggccgattca
       61 ttaatgcagc tggcacgaca ggtttcccga ctggaaagcg ggcagtgagc gcaacgcaat
      121 taatgtgagt tagctcactc attaggcacc ccaggcttta cactttatgc ttccggctcg
      181 tatgttgtgt ggaattgtga gcggataaca atttcacaca ggaaacagct atgaccatga
      241 ttacgccaag ctatttaggt gacactatag aatactcaag ctatgcatca agcttggtac
      301 cgagctcgga tccactagta acggccgcca gtgtgctgga attcgccctt ggggtctctg
      361 cctgcggccg caaacttctc cgagtctgtg ccttcaggtg ggcatagttg atgggtgttt
      421 tgaagttaat agtggggaag aactatggca aacaagcaga tgcaggcacc ttgtaactgc
      481 agaccggttc ttgtctaccg actccgctgc acctgtgccg cggtacatgt cgtcacaggc
      541 tgcggggttc ggaggccccc ttgcaacctc ctttgatagt tgctatggcc ccaaagagtt
      601 atacgagata gacccacaga tctacttgac tgttgtcaca gaacctgcta ggtttgctta
      661 ttgtacccgc tttgtagcta ctgtacaacg acaacgtcaa aaattgatac gcgaacaaac
      721 tccagatgca gaacccaaac ctctctctca gagtttcgag tgcttctacc tcacagtaaa
      781 gtggaggtgg acctgcaagg gaattcagtc acaaggcccc gaatgtctcc gaaactccaa
      841 tcggaccgtt taaacagact aatatcacgt cattgattga tattagcatc cggcaagagc
      901 cgcaaggtta tctcctcacc aatgagcctg ttgtacggct cattccgcat ctgcggctga
      961 ttcagtttcg agtggggatg gtagacttca ttgcagcatt cctaaccttc tacttggtcc
     1021 gtggagatgt catggacatc gattttgggc tgagaagcct tttgacgatg ttgatatcac
     1081 tgaccgctaa tttactctgg cagtttctcc ggctctcgag gcatcgtcga tcaccaaaca
     1141 ctatctgcta gtctaaatgt ccgacacgac agcttttgat cgccgtgaac ggcgcagacc
     1201 tcatgcacca tgcaccaggg ccaaatcaat tacgggtcgc ttagcgttgc agtcggggca
     1261 ttatggtgga agttccgata cggcacagac acattccata gtggggggat tggattataa
     1321 aagggccata gaaagccctc aattgatacc caagtaccag ctctcctcac taggtagaga
     1381 ccccaagggc gaattctgca gatatccatc acactggcgg ccgctcgagc atgcatctag
     1441 agggcccaat tcgccctata gtgagtcgta ttacaattca ctggccgtcg ttttacaacg
     1501 tcgtgactgg gaaaaccctg gcgttaccca acttaatcgc cttgcagcac atcccccttt
     1561 cgccagctgg cgtaatagcg aagaggcccg caccgatcgc ccttcccaac agttgcgcag
     1621 cctatacgta cggcagttta aggtttacac ctataaaaga gagagccgtt atcgtctgtt
     1681 tgtggatgta cagagtgata ttattgacac gccggggcga cggatggtga tccccctggc
     1741 cagtgcacgt ctgctgtcag ataaagtctc ccgtgaactt tacccggtgg tgcatatcgg
     1801 ggatgaaagc tggcgcatga tgaccaccga tatggccagt gtgccggtct ccgttatcgg
     1861 ggaagaagtg gctgatctca gccaccgcga aaatgacatc aaaaacgcca ttaacctgat
     1921 gttctgggga atataaatgt caggcatgag attatcaaaa aggatcttca cctagatcct
     1981 tttcacgtag aaagccagtc cgcagaaacg gtgctgaccc cggatgaatg tcagctactg
     2041 ggctatctgg acaagggaaa acgcaagcgc aaagagaaag caggtagctt gcagtgggct
     2101 tacatggcga tagctagact gggcggtttt atggacagca agcgaaccgg aattgccagc
     2161 tggggcgccc tctggtaagg ttgggaagcc ctgcaaagta aactggatgg ctttcttgcc
     2221 gccaaggatc tgatggcgca ggggatcaag ctctgatcaa gagacaggat gaggatcgtt
     2281 tcgcatgatt gaacaagatg gattgcacgc aggttctccg gccgcttggg tggagaggct
     2341 attcggctat gactgggcac aacagacaat cggctgctct gatgccgccg tgttccggct
     2401 gtcagcgcag gggcgcccgg ttctttttgt caagaccgac ctgtccggtg ccctgaatga
     2461 actgcaagac gaggcagcgc ggctatcgtg gctggccacg acgggcgttc cttgcgcagc
     2521 tgtgctcgac gttgtcactg aagcgggaag ggactggctg ctattgggcg aagtgccggg
     2581 gcaggatctc ctgtcatctc accttgctcc tgccgagaaa gtatccatca tggctgatgc
     2641 aatgcggcgg ctgcatacgc ttgatccggc tacctgccca ttcgaccacc aagcgaaaca
     2701 tcgcatcgag cgagcacgta ctcggatgga agccggtctt gtcgatcagg atgatctgga
     2761 cgaagagcat caggggctcg cgccagccga actgttcgcc aggctcaagg cgagcatgcc
     2821 cgacggcgag gatctcgtcg tgacccatgg cgatgcctgc ttgccgaata tcatggtgga
     2881 aaatggccgc ttttctggat tcatcgactg tggccggctg ggtgtggcgg accgctatca
     2941 ggacatagcg ttggctaccc gtgatattgc tgaagagctt ggcggcgaat gggctgaccg
     3001 cttcctcgtg ctttacggta tcgccgctcc cgattcgcag cgcatcgcct tctatcgcct
     3061 tcttgacgag ttcttctgaa ttattaacgc ttacaatttc ctgatgcggt attttctcct
     3121 tacgcatctg tgcggtattt cacaccgcat caggtggcac ttttcgggga aatgtgcgcg
     3181 gaacccctat ttgtttattt ttctaaatac attcaaatat gtatccgctc atgagacaat
     3241 aaccctgata aatgcttcaa taatagcacg tgaggagggc caccatggcc aagttgacca
     3301 gtgccgttcc ggtgctcacc gcgcgcgacg tcgccggagc ggtcgagttc tggaccgacc
     3361 ggctcgggtt ctcccgggac ttcgtggagg acgacttcgc cggtgtggtc cgggacgacg
     3421 tgaccctgtt catcagcgcg gtccaggacc aggtggtgcc ggacaacacc ctggcctggg
     3481 tgtgggtgcg cggcctggac gagctgtacg ccgagtggtc ggaggtcgtg tccacgaact
     3541 tccgggacgc ctccgggccg gccatgaccg agatcggcga gcagccgtgg gggcgggagt
     3601 tcgccctgcg cgacccggcc ggcaactgcg tgcacttcgt ggccgaggag caggactgac
     3661 acgtgctaaa acttcatttt taatttaaaa ggatctaggt gaagatcctt tttgataatc
     3721 tcatgaccaa aatcccttaa cgtgagtttt cgttccactg agcgtcagac cccgtagaaa
     3781 agatcaaagg atcttcttga gatccttttt ttctgcgcgt aatctgctgc ttgcaaacaa
     3841 aaaaaccacc gctaccagcg gtggtttgtt tgccggatca agagctacca actctttttc
     3901 cgaaggtaac tggcttcagc agagcgcaga taccaaatac tgttcttcta gtgtagccgt
     3961 agttaggcca ccacttcaag aactctgtag caccgcctac atacctcgct ctgctaatcc
     4021 tgttaccagt ggctgctgcc agtggcgata agtcgtgtct taccgggttg gactcaagac
     4081 gatagttacc ggataaggcg cagcggtcgg gctgaacggg gggttcgtgc acacagccca
     4141 gcttggagcg aacgacctac accgaactga gatacctaca gcgtgagcta tgagaaagcg
     4201 ccacgcttcc cgaagggaga aaggcggaca ggtatccggt aagcggcagg gtcggaacag
     4261 gagagcgcac gagggagctt ccagggggaa acgcctggta tctttatagt cctgtcgggt
     4321 ttcgccacct ctgacttgag cgtcgatttt tgtgatgctc gtcagggggg cggagcctat
     4381 ggaaaaacgc cagcaacgcg gcctttttac ggttcctggc cttttgctgg ccttttgctc
     4441 acatgttctt tcctgcgtta tcccctgatt ctgtggataa ccgtattacc gcctttgagt
     4501 gagctgatac cgctcgccgc agccgaacga ccgagcgcag cgagtcagtg ag
//
